Addgene plasmid #126202: p1146-pCSDest-AcrIIC3Nme-mCherry
Purpose: Mammalian expression of AcrIIC3Nme fused to mCherry
Depositing lab: Erik Sontheimer. Depositing organization: University of Massachusetts, Worcester. Publication: Tissue-restricted Genome Editing in vivo Specified by MicroRNA-repressible Anti-CRISPR Proteins. Lee J, Mou H, Ibraheim R, Liang SQ, Liu P, Xue W, Sontheimer EJ. RNA. 2019 Aug 22. pii: rna.071704.119. doi: 10.1261/rna.071704.119. PubMed 31439808.
Backbone
  Vector backbone: pCSDest2
  Backbone size w/o insert (bp): 4896
  Total vector size (bp): 5244
  Vector type: Mammalian Expression
Growth in bacteria
  Bacterial resistance: Ampicillin, 100 μg/mL
  Growth temperature: 37°C
  Growth strain: DH5alpha
  Copy number: Unknown
Gene/Insert
  Gene/Insert name: codon-optimized AcrIIC3Nme
  Insert size (bp): 348
  Promoter: CMV
  Tag / fusion protein: FLAG/NLS (C terminal on insert); mCherry (C terminal on insert)
  Cloning method: Gibson Cloning
  Sequencing primers: 5′ ATTTAGGTGACACTATAGA; 3′ TAATACGACTCACTATAG
Terms and licenses: Academic/Nonprofit Terms; Industry Terms: Not Available to Industry
How to cite: p1146-pCSDest-AcrIIC3Nme-mCherry was a gift from Erik Sontheimer (Addgene plasmid # 126202 ; http://n2t.net/addgene:126202 ; RRID:Addgene_126202)
