[The description below was written by a language model from this plasmid's Addgene catalogue record and pLannotate feature annotations shown in this document.]
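Description:
p1146-pCSDest-AcrIIC3Nme-mCherry is a mammalian expression plasmid built on the pCSDest2 backbone, a pCS2-type vector. It is about 5.2 kb and is maintained in E. coli through a high-copy ColE1/pUC-type origin with ampicillin selection from the β-lactamase gene. An f1 origin and remnants of lac elements (lac promoter and operator, CAP site, lacI and lacZα fragments) are carried over from the parental cloning vector and have no role in the expression cassette.

The payload is a 348 bp codon-optimized open reading frame for AcrIIC3Nme, an anti-CRISPR protein that inhibits type II-C Cas9 enzymes. It was inserted by Gibson assembly. The record lists the promoter as CMV, and the annotation identifies it more specifically as the simian cytomegalovirus IE94 enhancer/promoter. The Acr coding region itself is not annotated in the feature table, but it fits the gap between the SP6 promoter and the FLAG annotation. According to the catalogue fields, it carries a C-terminal FLAG/NLS segment followed by mCherry. The table shows a FLAG-tag fragment and the complete mCherry coding sequence but no separately annotated NLS. An SV40 polyadenylation signal terminates the transcript. The SP6 promoter upstream of the insert could support in vitro transcription of sense RNA, while T7 and T3 promoters lie downstream in the opposite orientation.

The fusion gives nuclear-targeted, epitope-tagged anti-CRISPR protein whose expression can be followed by red fluorescence in transfected cells. The associated work concerns microRNA-repressible anti-CRISPR proteins for tissue-restricted genome editing. No microRNA target sites are recorded in this construct.
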