Features (pLannotate 1.2.2; 17 found; start..end, strand, type, name):
     23..157     -  polyA_signal   SV40 poly(A) signal: SV40 polyadenylation signal
    270..288     -  promoter       T3 promoter: promoter for bacteriophage T3 RNA polymerase
    333..349     -  protein_bind   lac operator: The lac repressor binds to the lac operator to inhibit transcription in E. coli. This inhibition can be relieved by adding lactose or isopropyl-β-D-thiogalactopyranoside (IPTG). lac repressor encoded by lacI
    357..387     -  promoter       lac promoter: promoter for the E. coli lac operon
    402..423     -  protein_bind   CAP binding site: CAP binding activates transcription in the presence of cAMP. E. coli catabolite activator protein
    436..528     -  CDS            lacI (fragment): lac repressor; lacI; The lac repressor binds to the lac operator to inhibit transcription in E. coli. This inhibition can be relieved by adding lactose or isopropyl-β-D-thiogalactopyranoside (IPTG).
    711..1299    -  rep_origin     ori: high-copy-number ColE1/pMB1/pBR322/pUC origin of replication
   1470..2330    -  CDS            AmpR: β-lactamase; bla; confers resistance to ampicillin, carbenicillin, and related antibiotics
   2331..2435    -  promoter       AmpR promoter: bla
   2488..2916    -  rep_origin     f1 ori (sequence partly withheld): f1 bacteriophage origin of replication; arrow indicates direction of (+) strand synthesis
   2921..2987    -  CDS            lacZα (fragment): LacZα fragment of β-galactosidase; lacZ fragment
   2994..3971    +  promoter       CMV IE94 promoter: enhancer/promoter region of simian cytomegalovirus major immediate early transcription unit IE94
   4006..4024    +  promoter       SP6 promoter: promoter for bacteriophage SP6 RNA polymerase
   4416..4440    +  CDS            2xFLAG (fragment): two tandem FLAG® epitope tags
   4479..5186    +  CDS            mCherry: mCherry is a basic (constitutively fluorescent) red fluorescent protein published in 2004, derived from Discosoma sp.. It is reported to be a very rapidly-maturing monomer with low acid sensitivity.
   5200..5223    +  misc_feature   MCS (fragment): pBluescript multiple cloning site
   5241..18      -  promoter       T7 promoter (across the origin): promoter for bacteriophage T7 RNA polymerase
>Addgene plasmid #126202 | p1146-pCSDest-AcrIIC3Nme-mCherry | addgene full sequence | sequence record 254649 | Addgene NGS Result
CTATAGTGAGTCGTATTACGTAGATCCAGACATGATAAGATACATTGATGAGTTTGGACAAACCACAACT
AGAATGCAGTGAAAAAAATGCTTTATTTGTGAAATTTGTGATGCTATTGCTTTATTTGTAACCATTATAA
GCTGCAATAAACAAGTTAACAACAACAATTGCATTCATTTTATGTTTCAGGTTCAGGGGGAGGTGTGGGA
GGTTTTTTAATTCGCGGCCGCGGCGCCAATGCATTGGGCCCGGTACCCAGCTTTTGTTCCCTTTAGTGAG
GGTTAATTGCGCGCTTGGCGTAATCATGGTCATAGCTGTTTCCTGTGTGAAATTGTTATCCGCTCACAAT
TCCACACAACATACGAGCCGGGAGCATAAAGTGTAAAGCCTGGGGTGCCTAATGAGTGAGCTAACTCACA
TTAATTGCGTTGCGCTCACTGCCCGCTTTCCAGTCGGGAAACCTGTCGTGCCAGCTGCATTAATGAATCG
GCCAACGCGCGGGGAGAGGCGGTTTGCGTATTGGGCGCTCTTCCGCTTCCTCGCTCACTGACTCGCTGCG
CTCGGTCGTTCGGCTGCGGCGAGCGGTATCAGCTCACTCAAAGGCGGTAATACGGTTATCCACAGAATCA
GGGGATAACGCAGGAAAGAACATGTGAGCAAAAGGCCAGCAAAAGGCCAGGAACCGTAAAAAGGCCGCGT
TGCTGGCGTTTTTCCATAGGCTCCGCCCCCCTGACGAGCATCACAAAAATCGACGCTCAAGTCAGAGGTG
GCGAAACCCGACAGGACTATAAAGATACCAGGCGTTTCCCCCTGGAAGCTCCCTCGTGCGCTCTCCTGTT
CCGACCCTGCCGCTTACCGGATACCTGTCCGCCTTTCTCCCTTCGGGAAGCGTGGCGCTTTCTCATAGCT
CACGCTGTAGGTATCTCAGTTCGGTGTAGGTCGTTCGCTCCAAGCTGGGCTGTGTGCACGAACCCCCCGT
TCAGCCCGACCGCTGCGCCTTATCCGGTAACTATCGTCTTGAGTCCAACCCGGTAAGACACGACTTATCG
CCACTGGCAGCAGCCACTGGTAACAGGATTAGCAGAGCGAGGTATGTAGGCGGTGCTACAGAGTTCTTGA
AGTGGTGGCCTAACTACGGCTACACTAGAAGAACAGTATTTGGTATCTGCGCTCTGCTGAAGCCAGTTAC
CTTCGGAAAAAGAGTTGGTAGCTCTTGATCCGGCAAACAAACCACCGCTGGTAGCGGTGGTTTTTTTGTT
TGCAAGCAGCAGATTACGCGCAGAAAAAAAGGATCTCAAGAAGATCCTTTGATCTTTTCTACGGGGTCTG
ACGCTCAGTGGAACGAAAACTCACGTTAAGGGATTTTGGTCATGAGATTATCAAAAAGGATCTTCACCTA
GATCCTTTTAAATTAAAAATGAAGTTTTAAATCAATCTAAAGTATATATGAGTAAACTTGGTCTGACAGT
TACCAATGCTTAATCAGTGAGGCACCTATCTCAGCGATCTGTCTATTTCGTTCATCCATAGTTGCCTGAC
TCCCCGTCGTGTAGATAACTACGATACGGGAGGGCTTACCATCTGGCCCCAGTGCTGCAATGATACCGCG
AGACCCACGCTCACCGGCTCCAGATTTATCAGCAATAAACCAGCCAGCCGGAAGGGCCGAGCGCAGAAGT
GGTCCTGCAACTTTATCCGCCTCCATCCAGTCTATTAATTGTTGCCGGGAAGCTAGAGTAAGTAGTTCGC
CAGTTAATAGTTTGCGCAACGTTGTTGCCATTGCTACAGGCATCGTGGTGTCACGCTCGTCGTTTGGTAT
GGCTTCATTCAGCTCCGGTTCCCAACGATCAAGGCGAGTTACATGATCCCCCATGTTGTGCAAAAAAGCG
GTTAGCTCCTTCGGTCCTCCGATCGTTGTCAGAAGTAAGTTGGCCGCAGTGTTATCACTCATGGTTATGG
CAGCACTGCATAATTCTCTTACTGTCATGCCATCCGTAAGATGCTTTTCTGTGACTGGTGAGTACTCAAC
CAAGTCATTCTGAGAATAGTGTATGCGGCGACCGAGTTGCTCTTGCCCGGCGTCAATACGGGATAATACC
GCGCCACATAGCAGAACTTTAAAAGTGCTCATCATTGGAAAACGTTCTTCGGGGCGAAAACTCTCAAGGA
TCTTACCGCTGTTGAGATCCAGTTCGATGTAACCCACTCGTGCACCCAACTGATCTTCAGCATCTTTTAC
TTTCACCAGCGTTTCTGGGTGAGCAAAAACAGGAAGGCAAAATGCCGCAAAAAAGGGAATAAGGGCGACA
CGGAAATGTTGAATACTCATACTCTTCCTTTTTCAATATTATTGAAGCATTTATCAGGGTTATTGTCTCA
TGAGCGGATACATATTTGAATGTATTTAGAAAAATAAACAAATAGGGGTTCCGCGCACATTTCCCCGAAA
AGTGCCACCTAAATTGTAAGCGTTAATATTTTGTTAAAATTCGCGTTAAATTTTTGTTAAATCAGCTCAT
TTTTTAACCAATAGGCCGAAATCGGCAAAATCCCTTATAAATCAAAAGAATAGACCGAGATAGGGT
[37 nt withheld, positions 2587-2623]
AAAGAACGTGGACTCCAACGTCAAAGG
[49 nt withheld, positions 2651-2699]
T
[91 nt withheld, positions 2701-2791]
G
[124 nt withheld, positions 2793-2916]
CCCATTCGCCATTCAGGCTGCGCAACTGTTGGGAAGGGCGATCGGTGCGGGCCTCTTCGCTATTACGCCA
GTCGACCGCCAATTCAATATGGCGTATATGGACTCATGCCAATTCAATATGGTGGATCTGGACCTGTGCC
AATTCAATATGGCGTATATGGACTCGTGCCAATTCAATATGGTGGATCTGGACCCCAGCCAATTCAATAT
GGCGGACTTGGCACCATGCCAATTCAATATGGCGGACCTGGCACTGTGCCAACTGGGGAGGGGTCTACTT
GGCACGGTGCCAAGTTTGAGGAGGGGTCTTGGCCCTGTGCCAAGTCCGCCATATTGAATTGGCATGGTGC
CAATAATGGCGGCCATATTGGCTATATGCCAGGATCAATATATAGGCAATATCCAATATGGCCCTATGCC
AATATGGCTATTGGCCAGGTTCAATACTATGTATTGGCCCTATGCCATATAGTATTCCATATATGGGTTT
TCCTATTGACGTAGATAGCCCCTCCCAATGGGCGGTCCCATATACCATATATGGGGCTTCCTAATACCGC
CCATAGCCACTCCCCCATTGACGTCAATGGTCTCTATATATGGTCTTTCCTATTGACGTCATATGGGCGG
TCCTATTGACGTATATGGCGCCTCCCCCATTGACGTCAATTACGGTAAATGGCCCGCCTGGCTCAATGCC
CATTGACGTCAATAGGACCACCCACCATTGACGTCAATGGGATGGCTCATTGCCCATTCATATCCGTTCT
CACGCCCCCTATTGACGTCAATGACGGTAAATGGCCCACTTGGCAGTACATCAATATCTATTAATAGTAA
CTTGGCAAGTACATTACTATTGGAAGTACGCCAGGGTACATTGGCAGTACTCCCATTGACGTCAATGGCG
GTAAATGGCCCGCGATGGCTGCCAAGTACATCCCCATTGACGTCAATGGGGAGGGGCAATGACGCAAATG
GGCGTTCCATTGACGTAAATGGGCGGTAGGCGTGCCTAATGGGAGGTCTATATAAGCAATGCTCGTTTAG
GGAACCGCCATTCTGCCTGGGGACGTCGGAGCAAGCTTGATTTAGGTGACACTATAGACGGAATTGTACC
CGCGGCCGATCCACCGGTCGCCACCATGTTCAAACGGGCCATTATTTTCACCAGCTTCAACGGCTTCGAG
AAGGTCAGTCGCACGGAAAAACGGCGCCTTGCCAAGATAATTAACGCCAGAGTTAGTATAATCGACGAGT
ATCTTCGCGCCAAAGACACCAACGCCTCCTTGGACGGACAGTATAGAGCATTCCTTTTCAATGATGAGTC
ACCAGCGATGACCGAATTCCTCGCTAAGCTCAAGGCGTTCGCAGAAAGCTGTACTGGTATAAGCATTGAT
GCGTGGGAGATTGAAGAGAGCGAGTATGTTCGATTGCCCGTCGAACGGAGAGATTTCCTTGCGGCGGCCA
ATGGCAAAGAAATTTTCAAAATTGGCGGGGATTATAAGGATGATGATGATAAGGGCTCCCCTAAGAAGAA
GAGAAAGGTGGGATCCGGAAGTATGGTGAGCAAGGGCGAGGAGGATAACATGGCCATCATCAAGGAGTTC
ATGCGCTTCAAGGTGCACATGGAGGGCTCCGTGAACGGCCACGAGTTCGAGATCGAGGGCGAGGGCGAGG
GCCGCCCCTACGAGGGCACCCAGACCGCCAAGCTGAAGGTGACCAAGGGTGGCCCCCTGCCCTTCGCCTG
GGACATCCTGTCCCCTCAGTTCATGTACGGCTCCAAGGCCTACGTGAAGCACCCCGCCGACATCCCCGAC
TACTTGAAGCTGTCCTTCCCCGAGGGCTTCAAGTGGGAGCGCGTGATGAACTTCGAGGACGGCGGCGTGG
TGACCGTGACCCAGGACTCCTCACTGCAGGACGGCGAGTTCATCTACAAGGTGAAGCTGCGCGGCACCAA
CTTCCCCTCCGACGGCCCCGTAATGCAGAAGAAGACCATGGGCTGGGAGGCCTCCTCCGAGCGGATGTAC
CCCGAGGACGGCGCCCTGAAGGGCGAGATCAAGCAGAGGCTGAAGCTGAAGGACGGCGGCCACTACTACG
CTGAGGTCAAGACCACCTACAAGGCCAAGAAGCCCGTGCAGCTGCCCGGCGCCTACAACGTCAACATCAA
GTTGGACATCACCTCCCACAACGAGGACTACACCATCGTGGAACAGTACGAACGCGCTGAGGGCCGCCAC
TCCACCGGCGGCATGGACGAGCTGTACAAGTGATAAAGCGGCCATCAAGCTTATCGATACCGTCGACTAG
AGCTCGCTGATCAGC
